Addgene plasmid #48045: pICH50881
Purpose: (Empty Backbone)
Depositing lab: Sylvestre Marillonnet. Depositing organization: Leibniz Institute of Plant Biochemistry (IPB). Publication: A modular cloning system for standardized assembly of multigene constructs. Weber E, Engler C, Gruetzner R, Werner S, Marillonnet S. PLoS One. 2011 Feb 18;6(2):e16765. doi: 10.1371/journal.pone.0016765. PubMed 21364738.
Backbone
  Vector backbone: pUC19-derived
  Backbone manufacturer: self-made
  Backbone size (bp): 3137
  Vector type: Unspecified
Growth in bacteria
  Bacterial resistance: Ampicillin, 100 μg/mL
  Growth temperature: 37°C
  Growth strain: DH10B
  Copy number: High Copy
Gene/Insert
  Gene/Insert name: None
Terms and licenses: Academic/Nonprofit Terms; Industry Terms: Not Available to Industry
Depositor comments: level M end linker
How to cite: pICH50881 was a gift from Sylvestre Marillonnet (Addgene plasmid # 48045 ; http://n2t.net/addgene:48045 ; RRID:Addgene_48045)
