[The description below was written by a language model from this plasmid's Addgene catalogue record and pLannotate feature annotations shown in this document.]
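Description:
pICH50881 is a small, high-copy E. coli cloning plasmid built on a self-made pUC19-derived backbone and deposited as an empty backbone, with no gene or insert recorded. The depositor describes it as a "level M end linker", which places it among the accessory parts of the MoClo modular cloning system for standardized assembly of multigene constructs. In that hierarchical Golden Gate scheme, end-linker plasmids supply a short fragment that closes the gap between the last assembled module and the destination vector. This allows a variable number of transcription units to be joined in one reaction. The record does not annotate the type IIS restriction sites or fusion overhangs that define this particular linker, and it does not state which module position the linker corresponds to.

The feature table covers a full depositor sequence of 3,174 nt, slightly larger than the listed backbone size of 3,137 bp. Propagation relies on the high-copy ColE1/pUC origin, and selection relies on the bla β-lactamase gene (ampicillin resistance) driven by its own promoter. The standard pUC lac region is present: a CAP binding site, the lac promoter and operator, a fragment of the pUC18/19 multiple cloning site and a lacZα fragment, along with vestigial fragments of lacI, rop and the pBR322 bom region.

Interrupting the lac region is a reverse-oriented segment of about 440 bp that the annotation software matched by homology to part of the Potato virus X RNA-dependent RNA polymerase. Only a fragment is present, so it is unlikely to be functional. It may simply be stuffer or linker sequence, although the record does not explain its role.
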