Features (pLannotate 1.2.2; 12 found; start..end, strand, type, name):
     16..173     +  CDS            lacZα (fragment): LacZα fragment of β-galactosidase; lacZ fragment
    179..278     -  misc_feature   bom (fragment): basis of mobility region from pBR322
    380..415     -  CDS            rop (fragment): Rop protein, which maintains plasmids at low copy number; rop
    510..614     +  promoter       AmpR promoter: bla
    615..1475    +  CDS            AmpR: β-lactamase; bla; confers resistance to ampicillin, carbenicillin, and related antibiotics
   1646..2234    +  rep_origin     ori: high-copy-number ColE1/pMB1/pBR322/pUC origin of replication
   2417..2509    +  CDS            lacI (fragment): lac repressor; lacI; The lac repressor binds to the lac operator to inhibit transcription in E. coli. This inhibition can be relieved by adding lactose or isopropyl-β-D-thiogalactopyranoside (IPTG).
   2522..2543    +  protein_bind   CAP binding site: CAP binding activates transcription in the presence of cAMP. E. coli catabolite activator protein
   2558..2588    +  promoter       lac promoter: promoter for the E. coli lac operon
   2596..2612    +  protein_bind   lac operator: The lac repressor binds to the lac operator to inhibit transcription in E. coli. This inhibition can be relieved by adding lactose or isopropyl-β-D-thiogalactopyranoside (IPTG). lac repressor encoded by lacI
   2649..2686    -  misc_feature   MCS (fragment): pUC18/19 multiple cloning site
   2684..3121    -  CDS            RDRP_PVX (fragment): Protein inferred from homology: Swiss-Prot protein existence level 3. RNA replication. The central part of this protein possibly functions as an ATP-binding helicase (Probable). From Potato virus X (PVX).
>Addgene plasmid #48045 | pICH50881 | depositor full sequence | sequence record 69045 | Full Sequence
GGGTACCGAGCTCGAATTCACTGGCCGTCGTTTTACAACGTCGTGACTGGGAAAACCCTGGCGTTACCCA
ACTTAATCGCCTTGCAGCACATCCCCCTTTCGCCAGCTGGCGTAATAGCGAAGAGGCCCGCACCGATCGC
CCTTCCCAACAGTTGCGCAGCCTGAATGGCGAATGGCGCCTGATGCGGTATTTTCTCCTTACGCATCTGT
GCGGTATTTCACACCGCATATGGTGCACTCTCAGTACAATCTGCTCTGATGCCGCATAGTTAAGCCAGCC
CCGACACCCGCCAACACCCGCTGACGCGCCCTGACGGGCTTGTCTGCTCCCGGCATCCGCTTACAGACAA
GCTGTGACCATCTCCGGGAGCTGCATGTGTCAGAGGTTTTCACCGTCATCACCGAAACGCGCGAGTCGAA
AGGGCCTCGTGATACGCCTATTTTTATAGGTTAATGTCATGATAATAATGGTTTCTTAGACGTCAGGTGG
CACTTTTCGGGGAAATGTGCGCGGAACCCCTATTTGTTTATTTTTCTAAATACATTCAAATATGTATCCG
CTCATGAGACAATAACCCTGATAAATGCTTCAATAATATTGAAAAAGGAAGAGTATGAGTATTCAACATT
TCCGTGTCGCCCTTATTCCCTTTTTTGCGGCATTTTGCCTTCCTGTTTTTGCTCACCCAGAAACGCTGGT
GAAAGTAAAAGATGCTGAAGATCAGTTGGGTGCACGAGTGGGTTACATCGAACTGGATCTCAACAGCGGT
AAGATCCTTGAGAGTTTTCGCCCCGAAGAACGTTTTCCAATGATGAGCACTTTTAAAGTTCTGCTATGTG
GCGCGGTATTATCCCGTATTGACGCCGGGCAAGAGCAACTCGGTCGCCGCATACACTATTCTCAGAATGA
CTTGGTTGAGTACTCACCAGTCACAGAAAAGCATCTTACGGATGGCATGACAGTAAGAGAATTATGCAGT
GCTGCCATAACCATGAGTGATAACACTGCGGCCAACTTACTTCTGACAACGATCGGAGGACCGAAGGAGC
TAACCGCTTTTTTGCACAACATGGGGGATCATGTAACTCGCCTTGATCGTTGGGAACCGGAGCTGAATGA
AGCCATACCAAACGACGAGCGTGACACCACGATGCCTGTAGCAATGGCAACAACGTTGCGCAAACTATTA
ACTGGCGAACTACTTACTCTAGCTTCCCGGCAACAATTAATAGACTGGATGGAGGCGGATAAAGTTGCAG
GACCACTTCTGCGCTCGGCCCTTCCGGCTGGCTGGTTTATTGCTGATAAATCTGGAGCCGGTGAGCGTGG
TTCTCGCGGTATCATTGCAGCACTGGGGCCAGATGGTAAGCCCTCCCGTATCGTAGTTATCTACACGACG
GGGAGTCAGGCAACTATGGATGAACGAAATAGACAGATCGCTGAGATAGGTGCCTCACTGATTAAGCATT
GGTAACTGTCAGACCAAGTTTACTCATATATACTTTAGATTGATTTAAAACTTCATTTTTAATTTAAAAG
GATCTAGGTGAAGATCCTTTTTGATAATCTCATGACCAAAATCCCTTAACGTGAGTTTTCGTTCCACTGA
GCGTCAGACCCCGTAGAAAAGATCAAAGGATCTTCTTGAGATCCTTTTTTTCTGCGCGTAATCTGCTGCT
TGCAAACAAAAAAACCACCGCTACCAGCGGTGGTTTGTTTGCCGGATCAAGAGCTACCAACTCTTTTTCC
GAAGGTAACTGGCTTCAGCAGAGCGCAGATACCAAATACTGTCCTTCTAGTGTAGCCGTAGTTAGGCCAC
CACTTCAAGAACTCTGTAGCACCGCCTACATACCTCGCTCTGCTAATCCTGTTACCAGTGGCTGCTGCCA
GTGGCGATAAGTCGTGTCTTACCGGGTTGGACTCAAGACGATAGTTACCGGATAAGGCGCAGCGGTCGGG
CTGAACGGGGGGTTCGTGCACACAGCCCAGCTTGGAGCGAACGACCTACACCGAACTGAGATACCTACAG
CGTGAGCTATGAGAAAGCGCCACGCTTCCCGAAGGGAGAAAGGCGGACAGGTATCCGGTAAGCGGCAGGG
TCGGAACAGGAGAGCGCACGAGGGAGCTTCCAGGGGGAAACGCCTGGTATCTTTATAGTCCTGTCGGGTT
TCGCCACCTCTGACTTGAGCGTCGATTTTTGTGATGCTCGTCAGGGGGGCGGAGCCTATGGAAAAACGCC
AGCAACGCGGCCTTTTTACGGTTCCTGGCCTTTTGCTGGCCTTTTGCTCACATGTTCTTTCCTGCGTTAT
CCCCTGATTCTGTGGATAACCGTATTACCGCCTTTGAGTGAGCTGATACCGCTCGCCGCAGCCGAACGAC
CGAGCGCAGCGAGTCAGTGAGCGAGGAAGCGGAAGAGCGCCCAATACGCAAACCGCCTCTCCCCGCGCGT
TGGCCGATTCATTAATGCAGCTGGCACGACAGGTTTCCCGACTGGAAAGCGGGCAGTGAGCGCAACGCAA
TTAATGTGAGTTAGCTCACTCATTAGGCACCCCAGGCTTTACACTTTATGCTTCCGGCTCGTATGTTGTG
TGGAATTGTGAGCGGATAACAATTTCACACAGGAAACAGCTATGACCATGATTACGCCAAGCTTGCATGC
CTGCAGGTCGACTCTAGAGGATCCCCTTTGGGCCCAGGAAGTTCGGCGTTGCTGGGTATTGCCCCCATGC
CCCCGCTTATTTCATTTGGTTCGGCATCACCTTCAGCTCTCATTGACTCCTGGATTTCAGCTAGGCGTTT
AGCTTTCTTTGCGGCCTGGTGTTTCACCTCCCTACTGTGTTTCCTGTGGAGCTTGTTGAGGAAAGTTTCT
GCAGGGTTTGAGTATTGATTTCTGTCTCCTGCAGGTTCTTTAACTTCTTGACCGACATCCATCTCGGGCG
TTTTCCTGATTGCAGCTAAATCTTCCTCTGCGTTTACCGCATAAGCTGGCATTCTTGTGAAGCAATCAAG
CAAGTCCCCATCTGAGAACAAACTTTCCATTTCCTCTACATCCGACACTTCCCTTGGTCGGAAGGCTTTC
CACGCTTGCAAGGGGTGGAATCTGAAGTCCCAAGTTTCCACGAAGACAATCCCTCGGTCACATGTGCATC
CTCGGTCTCATAGTTTGTCTTCAA
