>Addgene plasmid #48045 | pICH50881 | addgene partial sequence | sequence record 71179 | M13_pUC_rev
TGACCATGATTACGCCAAGCTTGCATGCCTGCAGGTCGACTCTAGAGGATCCCCTTTGGGCCCAGGAAGT
TCGGCGTTGCTGGGTATTGCCCCCATGCCCCCGCTTATTTCATTTGGTTCGGCATCACCTTCAGCTCTCA
TTGACTCCTGGATTTCAGCTAGGCGTTTAGCTTTCTTTGCGGCCTGGTGTTTCACCTCCCTACTGTGTTT
CCTGTGGAGCTTGTTGAGGAAAGTTTCTGCAGGGTTTGAGTATTGATTTCTGTCTCCTGCAGGTTCTTTA
ACTTCTTGACCGACATCCATCTCGGGCGTTTTCCTGATTGCAGCTAAATCTTCCTCTGCGTTTACCGCAT
AAGCTGGCATTCTTGTGAAGCAATCAAGCAAGTCCCCATCTGAGAACAAACTTTCCATTTCCTCTACATC
CGACACTTCCCTTGGTCGGAAGGCTTTCCACGCTTGCAAGGGGTGGAATCTGAAGTCCCAAGTTTCCACG
AAGACAATCCCTCGGTCACATGTGCATCCTCGGTCTCATAGTTTGTCTTCAAGGGTACCGAGCTCGAATT
CACTGGCCGTCGTTTTACAACGTCGTGACTGGGAAAACCCTGGCGTTACCCAACTTAATCGCCTTGCAGC
ACATCCCCCTTTCGCCAGCTGGCGTAATAGCGAAGAGGCCCGCACCGATCGCCCTTCCCAACAGTTGCGC
AGCCTGAATGGCGAATGGCGCCTGATGCGGTATTTTCTCCTTACGCATCTGTGCGGTATTTCACACCGCA
TATGGTGCACTCTCAGTACAATCTGCTCTGATGCCGCATAGTTAAGCCAGCCCCGACACCCGCCAACACC
CGCTGACGCGCCCTGACGGGCTTGTCTGCTCCCGGCATCCGCTTACAGACAAGCTGTGACCATCTCCGGG
AGCTGCATGTGTCAGAGGTTTTCACCGTCATCACCGAAACGCGCGAGTCGAAAGGGCCTCGTGATACGCC
TATTTTTATAGGTTAATGTCATGATAATAATGGTTTCTTAGACGTCAGGTGGCACTTTTCGGGGAAATGT
GCGCGGAACCCCTATTTGTTTATTTTTCTAAATACATTCAAATATGTATCCGCTCATGAGACAA
